>Addgene plasmid #78630 | pLJM1-EGFP-BarcodeV4 | depositor full sequence | sequence record 147185 | full map
TATGCCAAGTACGCCCCCTATTGACGTCAATGACGGTAAATGGCCCGCCTGGCATTATGCCCAGTACATG
ACCTTATGGGACTTTCCTACTTGGCAGTACATCTACGTATTAGTCATCGCTATTACCATGGTGATGCGGT
TTTGGCAGTACATCAATGGGCGTGGATAGCGGTTTGACTCACGGGGATTTCCAAGTCTCCACCCCATTGA
CGTCAATGGGAGTTTGTTTTGGCACCAAAATCAACGGGACTTTCCAAAATGTCGTAACAACTCCGCCCCA
TTGACGCAAATGGGCGGTAGGCGTGTACGGTGGGAGGTCTATATAAGCAGAGCTGGTTTAGTGAACCGTC
AGATCCGCTAGCGCTACCGGTCGCCACCATGGTGAGCAAGGGCGAGGAGCTGTTCACCGGGGTGGTGCCC
ATCCTGGTCGAGCTGGACGGCGACGTAAACGGCCACAAGTTCAGCGTGTCCGGCGAGGGCGAGGGCGATG
CCACCTACGGCAAGCTGACCCTGAAGTTCATCTGCACCACCGGCAAGCTGCCCGTGCCCTGGCCCACCCT
CGTGACCACCCTGACCTACGGCGTGCAGTGCTTCAGCCGCTACCCCGACCACATGAAGCAGCACGACTTC
TTCAAGTCCGCCATGCCCGAAGGCTACGTCCAGGAGCGCACCATCTTCTTCAAGGACGACGGCAACTACA
AGACCCGCGCCGAGGTGAAGTTCGAGGGCGACACCCTGGTGAACCGCATCGAGCTGAAGGGCATCGACTT
CAAGGAGGACGGCAACATCCTGGGGCACAAGCTGGAGTACAACTACAACAGCCACAACGTCTATATCATG
GCCGACAAGCAGAAGAACGGCATCAAGGTGAACTTCAAGATCCGCCACAACATCGAGGACGGCAGCGTGC
AGCTCGCCGACCACTACCAGCAGAACACCCCCATCGGCGACGGCCCCGTGCTGCTGCCCGACAACCACTA
CCTGAGCACCCAGTCCGCCCTGAGCAAAGACCCCAACGAGAAGCGCGATCACATGGTCCTGCTGGAGTTC
GTGACCGCCGCCGGGATCACTCTCGGCATGGACGAGCTGTACAAGTCCGGACTCAGATCTCGAGCTCAAG
CTTCGGGCAATGTGGCTGAAGGTGGAGGAAATCGGCACAGCAGCTGGAGGTGCTGGAATAGGCCACTGCA
GCTAGAGGTGGAGGATACTAGCACTGGGGCTGGGGGAGGTGGTAGATGGCTCTGTGGCCGGAGGAGGAGG
TTCTAGGCACGGAGGCTGGAAGTGGTGGTGAAAGTCACTGCGGCTGCAGATGGAGGACTTTGACACAACG
GCAGGAGGTGGTGGGAATTAGCACAGCGGCTGGAGAAGGAAGCTAATGGCCCTGCGGCCGGGGGTGGTGA
TTGAACGAATTCTCGACCTCGAGACAAATGGCAGTATTCATCCACAATTTTAAAAGAAAAGGGGGGATTG
GGGGGTACAGTGCAGGGGAAAGAATAGTAGACATAATAGCAACAGACATACAAACTAAAGAATTACAAAA
ACAAATTACAAAAATTCAAAATTTTCGGGTTTATTACAGGGACAGCAGAGATCCACTTTGGCCGCGGCTC
GAGGGGGTTGGGGTTGCGCCTTTTCCAAGGCAGCCCTGGGTTTGCGCAGGGACGCGGCTGCTCTGGGCGT
GGTTCCGGGAAACGCAGCGGCGCCGACCCTGGGTCTCGCACATTCTTCACGTCCGTTCGCAGCGTCACCC
GGATCTTCGCCGCTACCCTTGTGGGCCCCCCGGCGACGCTTCCTGCTCCGCCCCTAAGTCGGGAAGGTTC
CTTGCGGTTCGCGGCGTGCCGGACGTGACAAACGGAAGCCGCACGTCTCACTAGTACCCTCGCAGACGGA
CAGCGCCAGGGAGCAATGGCAGCGCGCCGACCGCGATGGGCTGTGGCCAATAGCGGCTGCTCAGCAGGGC
GCGCCGAGAGCAGCGGCCGGGAAGGGGCGGTGCGGGAGGCGGGGTGTGGGGCGGTAGTGTGGGCCCTGTT
CCTGCCCGCGCGGTGTTCCGCATTCTGCAAGCCTCCGGAGCGCACGTCGGCAGTCGGCTCCCTCGTTGAC
CGAATCACCGACCTCTCTCCCCAGGGGGATCCACCGGAGCTTACCATGACCGAGTACAAGCCCACGGTGC
GCCTCGCCACCCGCGACGACGTCCCCAGGGCCGTACGCACCCTCGCCGCCGCGTTCGCCGACTACCCCGC
CACGCGCCACACCGTCGATCCGGACCGCCACATCGAGCGGGTCACCGAGCTGCAAGAACTCTTCCTCACG
CGCGTCGGGCTCGACATCGGCAAGGTGTGGGTCGCGGACGACGGCGCCGCGGTGGCGGTCTGGACCACGC
CGGAGAGCGTCGAAGCGGGGGCGGTGTTCGCCGAGATCGGCCCGCGCATGGCCGAGTTGAGCGGTTCCCG
GCTGGCCGCGCAGCAACAGATGGAAGGCCTCCTGGCGCCGCACCGGCCCAAGGAGCCCGCGTGGTTCCTG
GCCACCGTCGGCGTCTCGCCCGACCACCAGGGCAAGGGTCTGGGCAGCGCCGTCGTGCTCCCCGGAGTGG
AGGCGGCCGAGCGCGCCGGGGTGCCCGCCTTCCTGGAGACCTCCGCGCCCCGCAACCTCCCCTTCTACGA
GCGGCTCGGCTTCACCGTCACCGCCGACGTCGAGGTGCCCGAAGGACCGCGCACCTGGTGCATGACCCGC
AAGCCCGGTGCCTGACGCCCGCCCCACGACCCGCAGCGCCCGACCGAAAGGAGCGCACGACCCCATGCAT
CGGTACCTTTAAGACCAATGACTTACAAGGCAGCTGTAGATCTTAGCCACTTTTTAAAAGAAAAGGGGGG
ACTGGAAGGGCTAATTCACTCCCAACGAAGACAAGATCTGCTTTTTGCTTGTACTGGGTCTCTCTGGTTA
GACCAGATCTGAGCCTGGGAGCTCTCTGGCTAACTAGGGAACCCACTGCTTAAGCCTCAATAAAGCTTGC
CTTGAGTGCTTCAAGTAGTGTGTGCCCGTCTGTTGTGTGACTCTGGTAACTAGAGATCCCTCAGACCCTT
TTAGTCAGTGTGGAAAATCTCTAGCAGTAGTAGTTCATGTCATCTTATTATTCAGTATTTATAACTTGCA
AAGAAATGAATATCAGAGAGTGAGAGGAACTTGTTTATTGCAGCTTATAATGGTTACAAATAAAGCAATA
GCATCACAAATTTCACAAATAAAGCATTTTTTTCACTGCATTCTAGTTGTGGTTTGTCCAAACTCATCAA
TGTATCTTATCATGTCTGGCTCTAGCTATCCCGCCCCTAACTCCGCCCATCCCGCCCCTAACTCCGCCCA
GTTCCGCCCATTCTCCGCCCCATGGCTGACTAATTTTTTTTATTTATGCAGAGGCCGAGGCCGCCTCGGC
CTCTGAGCTATTCCAGAAGTAGTGAGGAGGCTTTTTTGGAGGCCTAGGGACGTACCCAATTCGCCCTATA
GTGAGTCGTATTACGCGCGCTCACTGGCCGTCGTTTTACAACGTCGTGACTGGGAAAACCCTGGCGTTAC
CCAACTTAATCGCCTTGCAGCACATCCCCCTTTCGCCAGCTGGCGTAATAGCGAAGAGGCCCGCACCGAT
CGCCCTTCCCAACAGTTGCGCAGCCTGAATGGCGAATGGG
[124 nt withheld, positions 3681-3804]
C
[91 nt withheld, positions 3806-3896]
A
[49 nt withheld, positions 3898-3946]
CCTTTGACGTTGGAGTCCACGTTCTTT
[37 nt withheld, positions 3974-4010]
ACCCTATCTCGGTCTATTCTTTTGATTTATAAGGGATTTTGCCGATTTCGGCCTATTGGTTAAAAAATGA
GCTGATTTAACAAAAATTTAACGCGAATTTTAACAAAATATTAACGCTTACAATTTAGGTGGCACTTTTC
GGGGAAATGTGCGCGGAACCCCTATTTGTTTATTTTTCTAAATACATTCAAATATGTATCCGCTCATGAG
ACAATAACCCTGATAAATGCTTCAATAATATTGAAAAAGGAAGAGTATGAGTATTCAACATTTCCGTGTC
GCCCTTATTCCCTTTTTTGCGGCATTTTGCCTTCCTGTTTTTGCTCACCCAGAAACGCTGGTGAAAGTAA
AAGATGCTGAAGATCAGTTGGGTGCACGAGTGGGTTACATCGAACTGGATCTCAACAGCGGTAAGATCCT
TGAGAGTTTTCGCCCCGAAGAACGTTTTCCAATGATGAGCACTTTTAAAGTTCTGCTATGTGGCGCGGTA
TTATCCCGTATTGACGCCGGGCAAGAGCAACTCGGTCGCCGCATACACTATTCTCAGAATGACTTGGTTG
AGTACTCACCAGTCACAGAAAAGCATCTTACGGATGGCATGACAGTAAGAGAATTATGCAGTGCTGCCAT
AACCATGAGTGATAACACTGCGGCCAACTTACTTCTGACAACGATCGGAGGACCGAAGGAGCTAACCGCT
TTTTTGCACAACATGGGGGATCATGTAACTCGCCTTGATCGTTGGGAACCGGAGCTGAATGAAGCCATAC
CAAACGACGAGCGTGACACCACGATGCCTGTAGCAATGGCAACAACGTTGCGCAAACTATTAACTGGCGA
ACTACTTACTCTAGCTTCCCGGCAACAATTAATAGACTGGATGGAGGCGGATAAAGTTGCAGGACCACTT
CTGCGCTCGGCCCTTCCGGCTGGCTGGTTTATTGCTGATAAATCTGGAGCCGGTGAGCGTGGGTCTCGCG
GTATCATTGCAGCACTGGGGCCAGATGGTAAGCCCTCCCGTATCGTAGTTATCTACACGACGGGGAGTCA
GGCAACTATGGATGAACGAAATAGACAGATCGCTGAGATAGGTGCCTCACTGATTAAGCATTGGTAACTG
TCAGACCAAGTTTACTCATATATACTTTAGATTGATTTAAAACTTCATTTTTAATTTAAAAGGATCTAGG
TGAAGATCCTTTTTGATAATCTCATGACCAAAATCCCTTAACGTGAGTTTTCGTTCCACTGAGCGTCAGA
CCCCGTAGAAAAGATCAAAGGATCTTCTTGAGATCCTTTTTTTCTGCGCGTAATCTGCTGCTTGCAAACA
AAAAAACCACCGCTACCAGCGGTGGTTTGTTTGCCGGATCAAGAGCTACCAACTCTTTTTCCGAAGGTAA
CTGGCTTCAGCAGAGCGCAGATACCAAATACTGTTCTTCTAGTGTAGCCGTAGTTAGGCCACCACTTCAA
GAACTCTGTAGCACCGCCTACATACCTCGCTCTGCTAATCCTGTTACCAGTGGCTGCTGCCAGTGGCGAT
AAGTCGTGTCTTACCGGGTTGGACTCAAGACGATAGTTACCGGATAAGGCGCAGCGGTCGGGCTGAACGG
GGGGTTCGTGCACACAGCCCAGCTTGGAGCGAACGACCTACACCGAACTGAGATACCTACAGCGTGAGCT
ATGAGAAAGCGCCACGCTTCCCGAAGGGAGAAAGGCGGACAGGTATCCGGTAAGCGGCAGGGTCGGAACA
GGAGAGCGCACGAGGGAGCTTCCAGGGGGAAACGCCTGGTATCTTTATAGTCCTGTCGGGTTTCGCCACC
TCTGACTTGAGCGTCGATTTTTGTGATGCTCGTCAGGGGGGCGGAGCCTATGGAAAAACGCCAGCAACGC
GGCCTTTTTACGGTTCCTGGCCTTTTGCTGGCCTTTTGCTCACATGTTCTTTCCTGCGTTATCCCCTGAT
TCTGTGGATAACCGTATTACCGCCTTTGAGTGAGCTGATACCGCTCGCCGCAGCCGAACGACCGAGCGCA
GCGAGTCAGTGAGCGAGGAAGCGGAAGAGCGCCCAATACGCAAACCGCCTCTCCCCGCGCGTTGGCCGAT
TCATTAATGCAGCTGGCACGACAGGTTTCCCGACTGGAAAGCGGGCAGTGAGCGCAACGCAATTAATGTG
AGTTAGCTCACTCATTAGGCACCCCAGGCTTTACACTTTATGCTTCCGGCTCGTATGTTGTGTGGAATTG
TGAGCGGATAACAATTTCACACAGGAAACAGCTATGACCATGATTACGCCAAGCGCGCAATTAACCCTCA
CTAAAGGGAACAAAAGCTGGAGCTGCAAGCTTAATGTAGTCTTATGCAATACTCTTGTAGTCTTGCAACA
TGGTAACGATGAGTTAGCAACATGCCTTACAAGGAGAGAAAAAGCACCGTGCATGCCGATTGGTGGAAGT
AAGGTGGTACGATCGTGCCTTATTAGGAAGGCAACAGACGGGTCTGACATGGATTGGACGAACCACTGAA
TTGCCGCATTGCAGAGATATTGTATTTAAGTGCCTAGCTCGATACATAAACGGGTCTCTCTGGTTAGACC
AGATCTGAGCCTGGGAGCTCTCTGGCTAACTAGGGAACCCACTGCTTAAGCCTCAATAAAGCTTGCCTTG
AGTGCTTCAAGTAGTGTGTGCCCGTCTGTTGTGTGACTCTGGTAACTAGAGATCCCTCAGACCCTTTTAG
TCAGTGTGGAAAATCTCTAGCAGTGGCGCCCGAACAGGGACTTGAAAGCGAAAGGGAAACCAGAGGAGCT
CTCTCGACGCAGGACTCGGCTTGCTGAAGCGCGCACGGCAAGAGGCGAGGGGCGGCGACTGGTGAGTACG
CCAAAAATTTTGACTAGCGGAGGCTAGAAGGAGAGAGATGGGTGCGAGAGCGTCAGTATTAAGCGGGGGA
GAATTAGATCGCGATGGGAAAAAATTCGGTTAAGGCCAGGGGGAAAGAAAAAATATAAATTAAAACATAT
AGTATGGGCAAGCAGGGAGCTAGAACGATTCGCAGTTAATCCTGGCCTGTTAGAAACATCAGAAGGCTGT
AGACAAATACTGGGACAGCTACAACCATCCCTTCAGACAGGATCAGAAGAACTTAGATCATTATATAATA
CAGTAGCAACCCTCTATTGTGTGCATCAAAGGATAGAGATAAAAGACACCAAGGAAGCTTTAGACAAGAT
AGAGGAAGAGCAAAACAAAAGTAAGACCACCGCACAGCAAGCGGCCGCTGATCTTCAGACCTGGAGGAGG
AGATATGAGGGACAATTGGAGAAGTGAATTATATAAATATAAAGTAGTAAAAATTGAACCATTAGGAGTA
GCACCCACCAAGGCAAAGAGAAGAGTGGTGCAGAGAGAAAAAAGAGCAGTGGGAATAGGAGCTTTGTTCC
TTGGGTTCTTGGGAGCAGCAGGAAGCACTATGGGCGCAGCGTCAATGACGCTGACGGTACAGGCCAGACA
ATTATTGTCTGGTATAGTGCAGCAGCAGAACAATTTGCTGAGGGCTATTGAGGCGCAACAGCATCTGTTG
CAACTCACAGTCTGGGGCATCAAGCAGCTCCAGGCAAGAATCCTGGCTGTGGAAAGATACCTAAAGGATC
AACAGCTCCTGGGGATTTGGGGTTGCTCTGGAAAACTCATTTGCACCACTGCTGTGCCTTGGAATGCTAG
TTGGAGTAATAAATCTCTGGAACAGATTTGGAATCACACGACCTGGATGGAGTGGGACAGAGAAATTAAC
AATTACACAAGCTTAATACACTCCTTAATTGAAGAATCGCAAAACCAGCAAGAAAAGAATGAACAAGAAT
TATTGGAATTAGATAAATGGGCAAGTTTGTGGAATTGGTTTAACATAACAAATTGGCTGTGGTATATAAA
ATTATTCATAATGATAGTAGGAGGCTTGGTAGGTTTAAGAATAGTTTTTGCTGTACTTTCTATAGTGAAT
AGAGTTAGGCAGGGATATTCACCATTATCGTTTCAGACCCACCTCCCAACCCCGAGGGGACCCGACAGGC
CCGAAGGAATAGAAGAAGAAGGTGGAGAGAGAGACAGAGACAGATCCATTCGATTAGTGAACGGATCTCG
ACGGTATCGATCACGAGACTAGCCTCGAGCGGCCGCCCCCTTCACCGAGGGCCTATTTCCCATGATTCCT
TCATATTTGCATATACGATACAAGGCTGTTAGAGAGATAATTGGAATTAATTTGACTGTAAACACAAAGA
TATTAGTACAAAATACGTGACGTAGAAAGTAATAATTTCTTGGGTAGTTTGCAGTTTTAAAATTATGTTT
TAAAATGGACTATCA
Features (pLannotate 1.2.2; 29 found; start..end, strand, type, name):
    131..334     +  promoter       CMV promoter: human cytomegalovirus (CMV) immediate early promoter
    379..1095    +  CDS            EGFP: EGFP is a basic (constitutively fluorescent) green fluorescent protein published in 1996, derived from Aequorea victoria. It is reported to be a rapidly-maturing weak dimer with moderate acid sensitivity.
   1096..1125    +  misc_feature   MCS (fragment): multiple cloning site
   1448..1565    +  misc_feature   cPPT/CTS: central polypurine tract and central termination sequence of HIV-1
   1614..2124    +  promoter       hPGK promoter: human phosphoglycerate kinase 1 promoter
   2146..2745    +  CDS            PuroR: puromycin N-acetyltransferase; pac from Streptomyces alboniger; confers resistance to puromycin
   2788..2871    +  CDS            nef (fragment): NEF_HV1Z2 - Experimental evidence at protein level: Swiss-Prot protein existence level 1. Extracellular Nef protein targets CD4(+) T-lymphocytes for apoptosis by interacting with CXCR4 surface receptors. From Human immunodeficiency virus type 1 group M subtype D (isolate Z2/CDC-Z34) (HIV-1).
   2873..3106    +  LTR            3' LTR (ΔU3): self-inactivating 3' long terminal repeat (LTR) from HIV-1
   3178..3299    +  polyA_signal   SV40 poly(A) signal: SV40 polyadenylation signal
   3339..3474    +  rep_origin     SV40 ori: SV40 origin of replication
   3495..3513    -  promoter       T7 promoter: promoter for bacteriophage T7 RNA polymerase
   3521..3676    +  CDS            lacZα (fragment): LacZα fragment of β-galactosidase; lacZ fragment
   3681..4109    +  rep_origin     f1 ori (sequence partly withheld): f1 bacteriophage origin of replication; arrow indicates direction of (+) strand synthesis
   4162..4266    +  promoter       AmpR promoter: bla
   4267..5127    +  CDS            AmpR: β-lactamase; bla; confers resistance to ampicillin, carbenicillin, and related antibiotics
   5298..5886    +  rep_origin     ori: high-copy-number ColE1/pMB1/pBR322/pUC origin of replication
   6069..6161    +  CDS            lacI (fragment): lac repressor; lacI; The lac repressor binds to the lac operator to inhibit transcription in E. coli. This inhibition can be relieved by adding lactose or isopropyl-β-D-thiogalactopyranoside (IPTG).
   6174..6195    +  protein_bind   CAP binding site: CAP binding activates transcription in the presence of cAMP. E. coli catabolite activator protein
   6210..6240    +  promoter       lac promoter: promoter for the E. coli lac operon
   6248..6264    +  protein_bind   lac operator: The lac repressor binds to the lac operator to inhibit transcription in E. coli. This inhibition can be relieved by adding lactose or isopropyl-β-D-thiogalactopyranoside (IPTG). lac repressor encoded by lacI
   6309..6327    +  promoter       T3 promoter: promoter for bacteriophage T3 RNA polymerase
   6355..6581    +  promoter       RSV promoter: Rous sarcoma virus enhancer/promoter
   6582..6762    +  LTR            5' LTR (truncated): truncated 5' long terminal repeat (LTR) from HIV-1
   6809..6934    +  misc_feature   HIV-1 Ψ: packaging signal of human immunodeficiency virus type 1
   6918..7281    +  CDS            HIV-1 gag (fragment): gag protein from human immunodeficiency virus 1; gag
   7427..7660    +  misc_feature   RRE: The Rev response element (RRE) of HIV-1 allows for Rev-dependent mRNA export from the nucleus to the cytoplasm.
   8037..8137    +  CDS            Rev (fragment): human immunodeficiency virus 1 (HIV-1) Rev protein; rev; enhances nuclear export of unspliced and incompletely spliced viral mRNAs
   8187..5       +  promoter       U6 promoter (fragment) (across the origin): RNA polymerase III promoter for human U6 snRNA
   8361..130     +  enhancer       CMV enhancer (fragment) (across the origin): human cytomegalovirus immediate early enhancer; contains an 18-bp deletion relative to the standard CMV enhancer
