[The description below was written by a language model from this plasmid's Addgene catalogue record and pLannotate feature annotations shown in this document.]
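Description:
pLJM1-EGFP-BarcodeV4 is a lentiviral transfer plasmid of 8,365 bp built on the pLJM1-EGFP backbone. It was made to integrate a GESTALT lineage-tracing barcode (version V4) into the genome of mammalian cells. In bacteria it replicates from a high-copy ColE1/pUC-type origin and is selected with ampicillin through the β-lactamase gene. An f1 origin, an SV40 origin and leftover lac/T7/T3 cloning-vector elements are also present in the backbone.

The viral portion has a third-generation, self-inactivating layout. An RSV promoter drives a truncated HIV-1 5' LTR, followed by the Ψ packaging signal with a partial gag sequence and the Rev response element. A cPPT/CTS element lies further downstream, between the two expression cassettes, and the region ends in a ΔU3 3' LTR that disables LTR promoter activity after integration. Two expression cassettes sit between the LTRs. In the first, the CMV enhancer/promoter drives EGFP. According to the depositor, the roughly 280 bp V4 barcode was inserted by Gibson assembly at the 3' end of EGFP. The automated annotation does not label the barcode, but it shows an unannotated stretch after EGFP and an MCS remnant that is consistent with that position. There the barcode would be carried on the EGFP transcript. In the second cassette, the human PGK promoter drives puromycin N-acetyltransferase, which allows selection of transduced cells.

In the GESTALT approach, a compact array of CRISPR/Cas9 target sites accumulates diverse edits over time, and sequencing those edits allows cell lineage relationships to be reconstructed. The record does not detail the composition of the V4 array. The plasmid encodes neither Cas9 nor guide RNAs (only a fragment of a U6 promoter is annotated), so these must be supplied separately.
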