Addgene plasmid #78630: pLJM1-EGFP-BarcodeV4
Purpose: GESTALT V4 integrating barcode with Puro and EGFP
Depositing lab: Jay Shendure. Depositing organization: University of Washington. Publication: Whole organism lineage tracing by combinatorial and cumulative genome editing. McKenna A, Findlay GM, Gagnon JA, Horwitz MS, Schier AF, Shendure J. Science. 2016 May 26. pii: aaf7907. 10.1126/science.aaf7907 PubMed 27229144.
Backbone
  Vector backbone: pLJM1-EGFP
  Backbone manufacturer: https://www.addgene.org/19319/
  Backbone size w/o insert (bp): 8083
  Total vector size (bp): 8365
  Vector type: Lentiviral
  Selectable markers: Puromycin
Growth in bacteria
  Bacterial resistance: Ampicillin, 100 μg/mL
  Growth temperature: 37°C
  Growth strain: NEB Stable
  Copy number: High Copy
Gene/Insert
  Gene/Insert name: GESTALT lineage tracing target V4 (alt name: V4)
  Species: H. sapiens (human)
  Insert size (bp): 280
  Cloning method: Gibson Cloning
  Sequencing primers: 5′ CGAATTCTCGACCTCGAGACA; 3′ CGAAGCTTGAGCTCGAGATCTGAGT
Resource information
  A portion of this plasmid was derived from a plasmid made by: https://www.addgene.org/19319/
Terms and licenses: Academic/Nonprofit Terms; Industry Terms: Not Available to Industry
Depositor comments: Addgene 19319 - pLJM1-EGFP, with GESTALT V4 barcode insert at the 3' terminus of EGFP
How to cite: pLJM1-EGFP-BarcodeV4 was a gift from Jay Shendure (Addgene plasmid # 78630 ; http://n2t.net/addgene:78630 ; RRID:Addgene_78630)
