>Addgene plasmid #78630 | pLJM1-EGFP-BarcodeV4 | depositor partial sequence | sequence record 147186 | insert verified with 5' insert primer GATCTCGAGCTCAAGCTTCG
GCACNGCAGCTGGAGGTGCTGGAATAGGCCACTGCAGCTAGAGGTGGAGGATACTAGCACTGGGGCTGGG
GGAGGTGGTAGATGGCTCTGTGGCCGGAGGAGGAGGTTCTAGGCACGGAGGCTGGAAGTGGTGGTGAAAG
TCACTGCGGCTGCAGATGGAGGACTTTGACACAACGGCAGGAGGTGGTGGGAATTAGCACAGCGGCTGGA
GAAGGAAGCTAATGGCCCTGCGGCCGGGGGTGGTGATTGAACGAATTCTCGACCTCGAGACAAATGGCAG
TATTCATCCACAATTTTAAAAGAAAAGGGGGGATTGGGGGGTACAGTGCAGGGGAAAGAATAGTAGACAT
AATAGCAACAGACATACAAACTAAAGAATTACAAAAACAAATTACAAAAATTCAAAATTTTCGGGTTTAT
TACAGGGACAGCAGAGATCCACTTTGGCCGCGGCTCGAGGGGGTTGGGGTTGCGCCTTTTCCAAGGCAGC
CCTGGGTTTGCGCAGGGACGCGGCTGCTCTGGGCGTGGTTCCGGGAAACGCAGCGGCGCCGACCCTGGGT
CTCGCACATTCTTCACGTCCGTTCGCAGCGTCACCCGGATCTTCGCCGCTACCCTTGTGGGCCCCCCGGC
GACGCTTCCTGCTCCGCCCCTAAGTCGGGAAGGTTCCTTGCGGTTCGCGGCGTGCCGGACGTGACAAACG
GAAGCCGCACGTCTCACTAGTACCCTCGCAGACGGACAGCGCCAGGGAGCAATGGCAGCGCGCCGACCGC
GATGGGCTGTGGCCAATAGCGGCTGCTCAGCANGGCGCGCCGAGAGCAGCGGCCGGGAAGGGGCGGTGCG
GGAGGCGGGGTGTGGGGCGGTAGTGTGGGCCCTGTTCCTGCCCGCGCGGTGTTCCGCATTCTGCAAGCCT
CCGGANCGCACGTCNGCAGTCGGCTCCCTCGTTGACCGAATCANCGACCTCTCTCCCCAGGGGGATCC
