>Addgene plasmid #78630 | pLJM1-EGFP-BarcodeV4 | addgene partial sequence | sequence record 152404 | EGFP-C 5'-CATGGTCCTGCTGGAGTTCGTG-3'
GTCCGGACTCAGATCTCGAGCTCAAGCTTCGGGCAATGTGGCTGAAGGTGGAGGAAATCGGCACAGCAGC
TGGAGGTGCTGGAATAGGCCACTGCAGCTAGAGGTGGAGGATACTAGCACTGGGGCTGGGGGAGGTGGTA
GATGGCTCTGTGGCCGGAGGAGGAGGTTCTAGGCACGGAGGCTGGAAGTGGTGGTGAAAGTCACTGCGGC
TGCAGATGGAGGACTTTGACACAACGGCAGGAGGTGGTGGGAATTAGCACAGCGGCTGGAGAAGGAAGCT
AATGGCCCTGCGGCCGGGGGTGGTGATTGAACGAATTCTCGACCTCGAGACAAATGGCAGTATTCATCCA
CAATTTTAAAAGAAAAGGGGGGATTGGGGGGTACAGTGCAGGGGAAAGAATAGTAGACATAATAGCAACA
GACATACAAACTAAAGAATTACAAAAACAAATTACAAAAATTCAAAATTTTCGGGTTTATTACAGGGACA
GCAGAGATCCACTTTGGCCGCGGCTCGAGGGGGTTGGGGTTGCGCCTTTTCCAAGGCAGCCCTGGGTTTG
CGCAGGGACGCGGCTGCTCTGGGCGTGGTTCCGGGAAACGCAGCGGCGCCGACCCTGGGTCTCGCACATT
CTTCACGTCCGTTCGCAGCGTCACCCGGATCTTCGCCGCTACCCTTGTGGGCCCCCCGGCGACGCTTCCT
GCTCCGCCCCTAAGTCGGGAAGGTTCCTTGCGGTTCGCGGCGTGCCGGACGTGACAAACGGAAGCCGCAC
GTCTCACTAGTACCCTCGCAGACGGACAGCGCCAGGGAGCAATGGCAGCGCGCCGACCGCGATGGGCTGT
GGCCAATAGCGGCTGCTCAGCAGGGCGCGCC
