>Addgene plasmid #78630 | pLJM1-EGFP-BarcodeV4 | addgene partial sequence | sequence record 152405 | SV40pA-R 5'-GAAATTTGTGATGCTATTGC-3'
GTTCCTCTCACTCTCTGATATTCATTTCTTTGCAAGTTATAAATACTGAATAATAAGATGACATGAACTA
CTACTGCTAGAGATTTTCCACACTGACTAAAAGGGTCTGAGGGATCTCTAGTTACCAGAGTCACACAACA
GACGGGCACACACTACTTGAAGCACTCAAGGCAAGCTTTATTGAGGCTTAAGCAGTGGGTTCCCTAGTTA
GCCAGAGAGCTCCCAGGCTCAGATCTGGTCTAACCAGAGAGACCCAGTACAAGCAAAAAGCAGATCTTGT
CTTCGTTGGGAGTGAATTAGCCCTTCCAGTCCCCCCTTTTCTTTTAAAAAGTGGCTAAGATCTACAGCTG
CCTTGTAAGTCATTGGTCTTAAAGGTACCGATGCATGGGGTCGTGCGCTCCTTTCGGTCGGGCGCTGCGG
GTCGTGGGGCGGGCGTCAGGCACCGGGCTTGCGGGTCATGCACCAGGTGCGCGGTCCTTCGGGCACCTCG
ACGTCGGCGGTGACGGTGAAGCCGAGCCGCTCGTAGAAGGGGAGGTTGCGGGGCGCGGAGGTCTCCAGGA
AGGCGGGCACCCCGGCGCGCTCGGCCGCCTCCACTCCGGGGAGCACGACGGCGCTGCCCAGACCCTTGCC
CTGGTGGTCGGGCGAGACGCCGACGGTGGCCAGGAACCACGCGGGCTCCTTGGGCCGGTGCGGCGCCAGG
AGGCCTTCCATCTGTTGCTGCGCGGCCAGCCGGGAACCGCTCAACTCGGCCATGCGCGGGCCGATCTCGG
CGAACACCGCCCCCGCTTCGACGCTCTCCGGCGTGGTCCAGACCGCCACCGCGGCGCCGTCGTCCGCGAC
CCACACCTTGCCGATGTCGAGCCCGACGCGCGTGAGGAAGAGTTCTTGCAGCTCGGTGACCCGCTCGATG
TGGCGGTCCGGATCGACGGTGTGGCGCGTGGCCG
